Addgene plasmid #225890: Vsx2 mR3-17c +SV40 base prom-GFP-IRES-AP
Purpose: Enhancer reporter
Depositing lab: Michael Dyer. Depositing organization: St. Jude Children's Research Hospital. Publication: Evolutionary conservation of VSX2 super-enhancer modules in retinal development. Honnell V, Sweeney S, Norrie J, Parks M, Ramirez C, Jannu AJ, Xu B, Teubner B, Lee AY, Bell C, Dyer MA. Development. 2024 Jul 1;151(13):dev202435. doi: 10.1242/dev.202435. Epub 2024 Jul 12. PubMed 38994775.
Backbone
  Vector backbone: pCAGEN
  Backbone manufacturer: Connie Cepko, Addgene plasmid #11160
  Vector type: Mammalian Expression
Growth in bacteria
  Bacterial resistance: Ampicillin, 100 μg/mL
  Growth temperature: 37°C
  Growth strain: DH5alpha
  Copy number: High Copy
Gene/Insert
  Gene/Insert name: mR3-17c
  Species: M. musculus (mouse)
  Tag / fusion protein: EGFP (C terminal on backbone)
  Cloning method: Gene Synthesis
Terms and licenses: Academic/Nonprofit Terms; Industry Terms: Not Available to Industry
Depositor comments: Contains SEAP reporter
How to cite: Vsx2 mR3-17c +SV40 base prom-GFP-IRES-AP was a gift from Michael Dyer (Addgene plasmid # 225890 ; http://n2t.net/addgene:225890 ; RRID:Addgene_225890)
