[The description below was written by a language model from this plasmid's Addgene catalogue record and pLannotate feature annotations shown in this document.]
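Description:
Vsx2 mR3-17c +SV40 base prom-GFP-IRES-AP is a mammalian enhancer reporter plasmid built on the pCAGEN backbone. It is a 6,759 nt construct maintained in E. coli at high copy through a ColE1/pUC-type origin and selected with ampicillin via the β-lactamase gene. The backbone also carries remnants of lac regulatory sequences and an SV40 origin with an adjacent SV40 poly(A) signal. These play no evident role in the reporter function.

The payload is a single reporter transcription unit, annotated on the minus strand. An SV40 early promoter, described in the plasmid name as a basal promoter, sits upstream of a short multiple cloning site fragment and EGFP. This is followed by an EMCV IRES and a placental alkaline phosphatase coding sequence, annotated as a SEAP fragment and noted by the depositor as a SEAP reporter. The unit ends with rabbit β-globin 3' sequence and its polyadenylation signal. The IRES allows both reporters to be translated from one bicistronic mRNA, so fluorescence and alkaline phosphatase activity report on the same transcriptional event.

The tested element is mR3-17c, a synthesized mouse sequence. Judging from the plasmid name and the associated study, it is a fragment of the Vsx2 super-enhancer. The feature table does not annotate it, so its exact position is not recorded, although an unannotated stretch lies just upstream of the SV40 promoter. Because a minimal promoter alone should give weak expression, reporter signal is meant to indicate enhancer activity of the inserted fragment. The construct therefore suits tests of where and when candidate Vsx2 regulatory modules are active in retinal development.
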