Features (pLannotate 1.2.2; 18 found; start..end, strand, type, name):
    220..939     -  CDS            EGFP: the original enhanced GFP (Yang et al., 1996) mammalian codon-optimized
    947..973     -  misc_feature   MCS (fragment): multiple cloning site
    980..1176    -  promoter       SV40 promoter: SV40 early promoter
   1419..1523    +  promoter       AmpR promoter: bla
   1524..2384    +  CDS            AmpR: β-lactamase; bla; confers resistance to ampicillin, carbenicillin, and related antibiotics
   2555..3143    +  rep_origin     ori: high-copy-number ColE1/pMB1/pBR322/pUC origin of replication
   3326..3380    +  CDS            lacI (fragment): lac repressor; lacI; The lac repressor binds to the lac operator to inhibit transcription in E. coli. This inhibition can be relieved by adding lactose or isopropyl-β-D-thiogalactopyranoside (IPTG).
   3382..3516    -  polyA_signal   SV40 poly(A) signal: SV40 polyadenylation signal
   3536..3671    -  rep_origin     SV40 ori: SV40 origin of replication
   3695..3717    -  promoter       SV40 promoter (fragment): SV40 enhancer and early promoter
   3724..3763    +  CDS            lacI (fragment): lac repressor; lacI; The lac repressor binds to the lac operator to inhibit transcription in E. coli. This inhibition can be relieved by adding lactose or isopropyl-β-D-thiogalactopyranoside (IPTG).
   3776..3797    +  protein_bind   CAP binding site: CAP binding activates transcription in the presence of cAMP. E. coli catabolite activator protein
   3812..3842    +  promoter       lac promoter: promoter for the E. coli lac operon
   3850..3866    +  protein_bind   lac operator: The lac repressor binds to the lac operator to inhibit transcription in E. coli. This inhibition can be relieved by adding lactose or isopropyl-β-D-thiogalactopyranoside (IPTG). lac repressor encoded by lacI
   4251..4306    -  polyA_signal   β-globin poly(A) signal: rabbit β-globin polyadenylation signal (Gil and Proudfoot, 1987)
   4377..4448    -  CDS            HBB (fragment): HBB_PONPY - Experimental evidence at transcript level: Swiss-Prot protein existence level 2. Involved in oxygen transport from the lung to the various peripheral tissues. From Pongo pygmaeus (Bornean orangutan).
   4866..6366    -  CDS            SEAP (fragment): secreted alkaline phosphatase from human placenta The natural enzyme has a C-terminal transmembrane sequence that is replaced by a GPI anchor.
   6379..82      -  misc_feature   IRES (across the origin): internal ribosome entry site (IRES) of the encephalomyocarditis virus (EMCV)
>Addgene plasmid #225890 | Vsx2 mR3-17c +SV40 base prom-GFP-IRES-AP | addgene full sequence | sequence record 446988 | Addgene NGS Result
CAGACCTTGCATTCCTTTGGCGAGAGGGGAAAGACCCCTAGGAATGCTCGTCAAGAAGACAGGGCCAGGT
TTCCGGGCCCTCACATTGCCAAAAGACGGCAATATGGTGGAAAATAACATATAGACAAACGCACACCGGC
CTTATTCCAAGCGGCTTCGGCCAGTAACGTTAGGGGGGGGGGAGGGAGAGGGGGGGGGGGGGGGGGGGAA
TTGGCCGCTTTACTTGTACAGCTCGTCCATGCCGAGAGTGATCCCGGCGGCGGTCACGAACTCCAGCAGG
ACCATGTGATCGCGCTTCTCGTTGGGGTCTTTGCTCAGGGCGGACTGGGTGCTCAGGTAGTGGTTGTCGG
GCAGCAGCACGGGGCCGTCGCCGATGGGGGTGTTCTGCTGGTAGTGGTCGGCGAGCTGCACGCTGCCGTC
CTCGATGTTGTGGCGGATCTTGAAGTTCACCTTGATGCCGTTCTTCTGCTTGTCGGCCATGATATAGACG
TTGTGGCTGTTGTAGTTGTACTCCAGCTTGTGCCCCAGGATGTTGCCGTCCTCCTTGAAGTCGATGCCCT
TCAGCTCGATGCGGTTCACCAGGGTGTCGCCCTCGAACTTCACCTCGGCGCGGGTCTTGTAGTTGCCGTC
GTCCTTGAAGAAGATGGTGCGCTCCTGGACGTAGCCTTCGGGCATGGCGGACTTGAAGAAGTCGTGCTGC
TTCATGTGGTCGGGGTAGCGGCTGAAGCACTGCACGCCGTAGGTCAGGGTGGTCACGAGGGTGGGCCAGG
GCACGGGCAGCTTGCCGGTGGTGCAGATGAACTTCAGGGTCAGCTTGCCGTAGGTGGCATCGCCCTCGCC
CTCGCCGGACACGCTGAACTTGTGGCCGTTTACGTCGCCGTCCAGCTCGACCAGGATGGGCACCACCCCG
GTGAACAGCTCCTCGCCCTTGCTCACCATGGTGGCGACCGGTGGATCCCGGGCCCGCGGTACCAAGCTTT
TTGCAAAAGCCTAGGCCTCCAAAAAAGCCTCCTCACTACTTCTGGAATAGCTCAGAGGCCGAGGCGGCCT
CGGCCTCTGCATAAATAAAAAAAATTAGTCAGCGATGGGGCGGAGAATGGGCGGAACTGGGCGGAGTTAG
GGGCGGGATGGGCGGAGTTAGGGGCGGGACTATGGTTGCTGACTAATTGAGATGCAGATCGCAGATCTCG
AGGTTTCTTTCTCTTGTCCCTCCTTCTGTAATCTGACCTCATCAAGCCCTGGGAAGGCTGATCCACCGGA
GCAAATCCTTCATCCAGAGGGCCAAAATCAGCTTAATTTGTAGCAATTTGAAGCAGGTCTTTGCCAGGAT
TTGAATATCAAATTATCCCATAGCCTAGACAGGCCTGGGAGCTTCCCCTACCCCCGTCGACCCAGGTGGC
ACTTTTCGGGGAAATGTGCGCGGAACCCCTATTTGTTTATTTTTCTAAATACATTCAAATATGTATCCGC
TCATGAGACAATAACCCTGATAAATGCTTCAATAATATTGAAAAAGGAAGAGTATGAGTATTCAACATTT
CCGTGTCGCCCTTATTCCCTTTTTTGCGGCATTTTGCCTTCCTGTTTTTGCTCACCCAGAAACGCTGGTG
AAAGTAAAAGATGCTGAAGATCAGTTGGGTGCACGAGTGGGTTACATCGAACTGGATCTCAACAGCGGTA
AGATCCTTGAGAGTTTTCGCCCCGAAGAACGTTTTCCAATGATGAGCACTTTTAAAGTTCTGCTATGTGG
CGCGGTATTATCCCGTATTGACGCCGGGCAAGAGCAACTCGGTCGCCGCATACACTATTCTCAGAATGAC
TTGGTTGAGTACTCACCAGTCACAGAAAAGCATCTTACGGATGGCATGACAGTAAGAGAATTATGCAGTG
CTGCCATAACCATGAGTGATAACACTGCGGCCAACTTACTTCTGACAACGATCGGAGGACCGAAGGAGCT
AACCGCTTTTTTGCACAACATGGGGGATCATGTAACTCGCCTTGATCGTTGGGAACCGGAGCTGAATGAA
GCCATACCAAACGACGAGCGTGACACCACGATGCCTGTAGCAATGGCAACAACGTTGCGCAAACTATTAA
CTGGCGAACTACTTACTCTAGCTTCCCGGCAACAATTAATAGACTGGATGGAGGCGGATAAAGTTGCAGG
ACCACTTCTGCGCTCGGCCCTTCCGGCTGGCTGGTTTATTGCTGATAAATCTGGAGCCGGTGAGCGTGGG
TCTCGCGGTATCATTGCAGCACTGGGGCCAGATGGTAAGCCCTCCCGTATCGTAGTTATCTACACGACGG
GGAGTCAGGCAACTATGGATGAACGAAATAGACAGATCGCTGAGATAGGTGCCTCACTGATTAAGCATTG
GTAACTGTCAGACCAAGTTTACTCATATATACTTTAGATTGATTTAAAACTTCATTTTTAATTTAAAAGG
ATCTAGGTGAAGATCCTTTTTGATAATCTCATGACCAAAATCCCTTAACGTGAGTTTTCGTTCCACTGAG
CGTCAGACCCCGTAGAAAAGATCAAAGGATCTTCTTGAGATCCTTTTTTTCTGCGCGTAATCTGCTGCTT
GCAAACAAAAAAACCACCGCTACCAGCGGTGGTTTGTTTGCCGGATCAAGAGCTACCAACTCTTTTTCCG
AAGGTAACTGGCTTCAGCAGAGCGCAGATACCAAATACTGTTCTTCTAGTGTAGCCGTAGTTAGGCCACC
ACTTCAAGAACTCTGTAGCACCGCCTACATACCTCGCTCTGCTAATCCTGTTACCAGTGGCTGCTGCCAG
TGGCGATAAGTCGTGTCTTACCGGGTTGGACTCAAGACGATAGTTACCGGATAAGGCGCAGCGGTCGGGC
TGAACGGGGGGTTCGTGCACACAGCCCAGCTTGGAGCGAACGACCTACACCGAACTGAGATACCTACAGC
GTGAGCTATGAGAAAGCGCCACGCTTCCCGAAGGGAGAAAGGCGGACAGGTATCCGGTAAGCGGCAGGGT
CGGAACAGGAGAGCGCACGAGGGAGCTTCCAGGGGGAAACGCCTGGTATCTTTATAGTCCTGTCGGGTTT
CGCCACCTCTGACTTGAGCGTCGATTTTTGTGATGCTCGTCAGGGGGGCGGAGCCTATGGAAAAACGCCA
GCAACGCGGCCTTTTTACGGTTCCTGGCCTTTTGCTGGCCTTTTGCTCACATGTTCTTTCCTGCGTTATC
CCCTGATTCTGTGGATAACCGTATTACCGCCTTTGAGTGAGCTGATACCGCTCGCCGCAGCCGAACGACC
GAGCGCAGCGAGTCAGTGAGCGAGGAAGCGGAAGAGCGCCCAATACGCAAACCGCCTCTCCCCGCGCGTT
GGCCGATTCATTAATGCAGCGGATCCAGACATGATAAGATACATTGATGAGTTTGGACAAACCACAACTA
GAATGCAGTGAAAAAAATGCTTTATTTGTGAAATTTGTGATGCTATTGCTTTATTTGTAACCATTATAAG
CTGCAATAAACAAGTTAGCTTTTTGCAAAAGCCTAGGCCTCCAAAAAAGCCTCCTCACTACTTCTGGAAT
AGCTCAGAGGCCGAGGCGGCCTCGGCCTCTGCATAAATAAAAAAAATTAGTCAGCCATGGGGCGGAGAAT
GGGCGGAACTGGGCGGAGTTAGGGGCGGGATGGGCGGAGTTAGGGGCGGGACTATGGTTGCTGACTAATT
GAGATGCGGATCCGCTGGCACGACAGGTTTCCCGACTGGAAAGCGGGCAGTGAGCGCAACGCAATTAATG
TGAGTTAGCTCACTCATTAGGCACCCCAGGCTTTACACTTTATGCTTCCGGCTCGTATGTTGTGTGGAAT
TGTGAGCGGATAACAATTTCACACAGGAAACAGCTATGACCATGATTACGCCAAGCTTGGGCTGCAGGTC
GAGGGATCTCCATAAGAGAAGAGGGACAGCTATGACTGGGAGTAGTCAGGAGAGGAGGAAAAATCTGGCT
AGTAAAACATGTAAGGAAAATTTTAGGGATGTTAAAGAAAAAAATAACACAAAACAAAATATAAAAAAAA
TCTAACCTCAAGTCAAGGCTTTTCTATGGAATAAGGAATGGACAGCAGGGGGCTGTTTCATATACTGATG
ACCTCTTTATAGCCAACCTTTGTTCATGGCAGCCAGCATATGGGCATATGTTGCCAAACTCTAAACCAAA
TACTCATTCTGATGTTTTAAATGATTTGCCCTCCCATATGTCCTTCCGAGTGAGAGACACAAAAAATTCC
AACACACTATTGCAATGAAAATAAATTTCCTTTATTAGCCAGAAGTCAGATGCTCAAGGGGCTTCATGAT
GTCCCCATAATTTTTGGCAGAGGGAAAAAGATCTCAGTGGTATTTGTGAGCCAGGGCATTGGCCACACCA
GCCACCACCTTCTGATAGGCAGCCTGCACCTGAGGAGTGCGGCCGGCCGCGATATCCTCGACCCCACTGG
GCTGTAGGTGGTGGCTGGATGGCCTGAGCCCCCTCCTTTCCTGGGGTGCAGGCAGCCACAGGGCACAACC
TGCAGTCCCTGGGGTTGGGGTAGGGAGTCCGAGAGCAGCCAAGGGGCAGGTTTGGTGTCATGGGCTCAGT
CCCCAGAGCGCACGGGGAGGGGAAGGTTCCATGGCAGGACCTCTGTATAGGGACTCCGGGGATGACGACT
CGGGCTGGAGGCCAGGCAGGACGACAGGAGGTGGGGAGCAGGAGAACTCCGGGATGGGGAAGCAGGAGCC
CCAGGGACGGGACACTCAGGGAGCAGTGGCCGTCTCCAGCAGCAGCAGGGTCCCGGCCAGCAGAGGAAGC
AACGCGGGGACCACGGACCGCCCCGGGTGCGCGGCGTCGGTGGTGCCGGCGGGGGGCGCCAGGTCGCAGG
CGGTGTAGGGCTCCAGGCAGGCGGCGAAGGCCATGACGTGCGCTATGAAGGTCTGCTCCTGCACGCCGTG
AACCAGGTGCGCCTGCGGGCCGCGCGCGAACACCGCCACGTCCTCGCCTGCGTGGGTCTCTTCGTCCAGG
GGCACTGCTGACTGCTGCCGATACTCGGGGCTCCCGCTCTCGCTCTCGGTAACATCCGGCCGGGCGCCGT
CCTTGAGCACATAGCCTGGACCGTTTCCGTATAGGAGGACCGTGTAGGCCTTCCTGTCCCGGGCCTTGCC
AGGGGCCAGCCCGAAGATGGAGCTCCCTCGCAGGGGGTAGCCTCCGAAGGAGAAGACGTGGGAGTGGTCG
GCAGTGACGAGGCTCAGCGTGTCCTCCTCGCTGGTGAGCTGGCCCGCCCTCTCAATGGCGTCGTCGAACA
TGATCGTCTCAGTCAGTGCCCGGTAAGCCCTGCTTTCATGATGACCATGGTCGATGCGACCACCCTCCAC
GAAGAGGAAGAAGCCGCGGGGGTTCCTGCTCAGCAGGCGCAGGGCAGCCTCTGTCATCTCCATCAGGGAG
GGGTCCAGTGTGGAGTCTCGGTGGATCTCGTATTTCATGTCTCCAGGCTCAAAGAGACCCATGAGATGGG
TCACAGACGGGTCCAGGGAAGCCTGCATGAGCTCAGTGCGGTTCCACACATACCGGGCACCCTGGCGCTT
CGCCAGCCATTCCTGCACCAGATTCTTCCCGTCCAGCCTGGTCCCACCTTGGCTGTAGTCATCTGGGTAC
TCAGGGTCTGGGGTTCCCATGCGAAACATGTACTTTCGGCCTCCACCTAGGATCACGTCAATGTCCATGT
TGGAGATGAGCTGCGTAGCGATGTCCTGGCACCCCTCCTGGCGGGCCGAGGCAGGCACGTCGGCGTCCGA
GTACCAGTTGCGGTTCACCGTGTGGGCGTAGGTGCCGGCTGGCGAGGCGTGCTGCACTCGTGTGGTGGTT
ACCACTCCCACTGACTTCCCTGCTTTCTTGGCCCGATTCATCACGGAGATGACCTCGTTGCCGCGTGTCG
TGTTGCACTGGTTAAAGCGGGCGGCTGCACTCAAGCCAATGGTCTGGAAGTTGCCCTTGACCCCGCACAG
GTAGGCCGTGGCTGTGGCTCCACTGTCTGGCACATGTTTGTCTACATTGTATGTCTTGGACAGAGCCACA
TATGGGAAGCGGTCCATGGCCAGGGGTATCTCAGGCCCCAGTTTGTCCTTCTTCTGCCCTTTTAGGATCC
TGGCAGCTGTCACCGTAGACACCCCCATCCCATCGCCCAGGAAGATGATGAGGTTCTTGGCGGCTGTCTG
TGCAGGCTGCAGCTTCTTGGCGGCACCCAGGGCCTCGGCTGCCTCGCGGTTCCAGAAGTCCGGGTTCTCC
TCCTCAACTGGGATGATGCCCAGGGAGAGCTGTAGCCTCAGGCCCAGCAGCAGCAGCAGCAGCAGCCTCG
ACCCCATATTATCATCGTGTTTTTCAAAGGAAAACCACGTCCCCGTGGTTCGGGGGGCCTAGACGTTTTT
TTAACCTCGACTAAACACATGTAAAGCATGTGCACCGAGGCCCCAGATCAGATCCCATACAATGGGGTAC
CTTCTGGGCATCCTTCAGCCCCTTGTTGAATACGCTTGAGGAGAGCCATTTGACTCTTTCCACAACTATC
CAACTCACAACGTGGCACTGGGGTTGTGCCGCCTTTGCAGGTGTATCTTATACACGTGGCTTTTGGCCGC
AGAGGCACCTGTCGCCAGGTGGGGGGTTCCGCTGCCTGCAAAGGGTCGCTACAGACGTTGTTTGTCTTCA
AGAAGCTTCCAGAGGAACTGCTTCCTTCACGACATTCAA
